Addgene plasmid #157142: pD649-HAsp-PILRA-COMP5AP-AviTag-9xHis
Purpose: Mammalian expression of cell-surface protein extracellular domain fused to COMP5AP-AviTag-9xHis. Protein is secreted from cells.
Depositing lab: Chris Garcia. Depositing organization: Stanford University. Publication: A Human IgSF Cell-Surface Interactome Reveals a Complex Network of Protein-Protein Interactions. Wojtowicz WM, Vielmetter J, Fernandes RA, Siepe DH, Eastman CL, Chisholm GB, Cox S, Klock H, Anderson PW, Rue SM, Miller JJ, Glaser SM, Bragstad ML, Vance J, Lam AW, Lesley SA, Zinn K, Garcia KC. Cell. 2020 Aug 20;182(4):1027-1043.e17. doi: 10.1016/j.cell.2020.07.025. PubMed 32822567.
Backbone
  Vector backbone: pD649
  Backbone size w/o insert (bp): 7153
  Vector type: Mammalian Expression
Growth in bacteria
  Bacterial resistance: Ampicillin, 100 μg/mL
  Growth temperature: 37°C
  Growth strain: DH5alpha
  Copy number: High Copy
Gene/Insert
  Gene/Insert name: PILRA
  Species: H. sapiens (human)
  Insert size (bp): 534
  Entrez Gene: PILRA (a.k.a. FDF03)
  Promoter: CMV/SP6
  Tag / fusion protein: COMP5AP-AviTag-9xHis (C terminal on backbone)
  Cloning method: Restriction Enzyme; 5′ cloning site GCGGCCGC (not destroyed); 3′ cloning site GGCGCGCC (not destroyed)
  Sequencing primers: 5′ ATTTAGGTGACACTATAG; 3′ CGTCGCACTCCATCACGGTG
Resource information
  A portion of this plasmid was derived from a plasmid made by: synthesis by ThermoFisher
Terms and licenses: Academic/Nonprofit Terms; Industry Terms: Not Available to Industry
Depositor comments: Some plasmids in this collection may have an IS4-like element ISVsa5 family transposase upstream of the CMV promoter.
How to cite: pD649-HAsp-PILRA-COMP5AP-AviTag-9xHis was a gift from Chris Garcia (Addgene plasmid # 157142 ; http://n2t.net/addgene:157142 ; RRID:Addgene_157142)
