[The description below was written by a language model from this plasmid's Addgene catalogue record and pLannotate feature annotations shown in this document.]
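Description:
pD649-HAsp-PILRA-COMP5AP-AviTag-9xHis is a mammalian expression plasmid built on the pD649 backbone for secreted production of the extracellular domain of human PILRA (also called FDF03), a paired immunoglobulin-like receptor. It is maintained at high copy in E. coli through a ColE1/pUC-type origin with ampicillin selection (AmpR). The feature table also shows an SV40 promoter/EM7 promoter unit driving a puromycin N-acetyltransferase gene with an SV40 poly(A) signal, which could provide selection in mammalian cells, along with short remnant fragments of f1 ori, ble, KanR and lacZα that appear to be backbone leftovers.

The expression cassette uses the CMV enhancer and immediate-early promoter followed by a CMV intron A fragment, with an SP6 promoter just upstream of the coding region that also serves as a sequencing primer site. The name indicates an HA-type signal peptide; the automated annotation instead labels a short leader segment as an IgH signal sequence fragment, so its exact identity is not settled by the record. The 534 bp insert sits between preserved NotI and AscI sites. The annotation tool calls it PILRB, most likely reflecting the close similarity of the paired receptors' ectodomains, whereas the catalogue identifies it as PILRA. Downstream in frame are the coiled-coil region of rat cartilage oligomeric matrix protein, which pentamerizes the fusion, human placental alkaline phosphatase as an enzymatic reporter, an AviTag for site-specific biotinylation and a polyhistidine tag for purification (9xHis by name, annotated as 8xHis), ending at a bGH poly(A) signal. Such high-avidity, enzyme-tagged ectodomains were made for a human IgSF cell-surface interactome screen. The depositor notes that some plasmids in the collection may carry an IS4-like transposase upstream of the CMV promoter, but none is annotated here.
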