Features (pLannotate 1.2.2; 24 found; start..end, strand, type, name):
     77..380     +  enhancer       CMV enhancer: human cytomegalovirus immediate early enhancer
    381..584     +  promoter       CMV promoter: human cytomegalovirus (CMV) immediate early promoter
    720..763     +  intron         CMV intron (fragment): modified intron A from human cytomegalovirus
    815..833     +  promoter       SP6 promoter: promoter for bacteriophage SP6 RNA polymerase
    837..874     +  CDS            IgH signal sequence (fragment): signal sequence from the mouse immunoglobulin heavy chain variable region
    983..1516    +  CDS            PILRB (fragment): PILRB_HUMAN - Also known as FDFACT. Experimental evidence at protein level: Swiss-Prot protein existence level 1. Paired receptors consist of highly related activating and inhibitory receptors and are widely involved in the regulation of the immune system. PILRB is thought to act as a cellular signaling activating receptor that associates with ITAM-bearing adapter molecules on the cell surface. From Homo sapiens (Human).
   1613..1792    +  CDS            Comp (fragment): COMP_RAT - Experimental evidence at protein level: Swiss-Prot protein existence level 1. May play a role in the structural integrity of cartilage via its interaction with other extracellular matrix proteins such as the collagens and fibronectin. Can mediate the interaction of chondrocytes with the cartilage extracellular matrix through interaction with cell surface integrin receptors. Could play a role in the pathogenesis of osteoarthritis. Potent suppressor of apoptosis in both primary chondrocytes and transformed cells. Suppresses apoptosis by blocking the activation of caspase-3 and by indu
   1780..3232    +  CDS            SEAP (fragment): secreted alkaline phosphatase from human placenta The natural enzyme has a C-terminal transmembrane sequence that is replaced by a GPI anchor.
   3257..3298    +  CDS            AviTag™ (fragment): peptide tag that allows for enzymatic biotinylation
   3302..3325    +  CDS            8xHis: 8xHis affinity tag
   3471..3582    +  polyA_signal   bGH poly(A) signal: bovine growth hormone polyadenylation signal
   3583..3691    +  rep_origin     f1 ori (fragment): f1 bacteriophage origin of replication; arrow indicates direction of (+) strand synthesis
   3705..4034    +  promoter       SV40 promoter: SV40 enhancer and early promoter
   4082..4129    +  promoter       EM7 promoter: synthetic bacterial promoter&nbsp
   4148..4747    +  CDS            PuroR (fragment): puromycin N-acetyltransferase; pac from Streptomyces; confers resistance to puromycin
   4757..4882    +  CDS            ble (fragment): BLE_KLEPN - Experimental evidence at protein level: Swiss-Prot protein existence level 1. Binding protein with a strong affinity to the bleomycin family of antibiotics. Binds to CL990; an antimitotic-antibiotic compound. From Klebsiella pneumoniae.
   4877..4998    +  polyA_signal   SV40 poly(A) signal: SV40 polyadenylation signal
   5051..5911    -  CDS            AmpR: β-lactamase; bla; confers resistance to ampicillin, carbenicillin, and related antibiotics
   5914..6010    -  promoter       AmpR promoter (fragment): bla
   6040..6064    -  CDS            KanR (fragment): aminoglycoside phosphotransferase; aph(3')-Ia; confers resistance to kanamycin
   6175..6763    +  rep_origin     ori: high-copy-number ColE1/pMB1/pBR322/pUC origin of replication
   6988..7005    +  terminator     rrnB T2 terminator (fragment): transcription terminator T2 from the E. coli rrnB gene
   7030..7049    -  CDS            lacZα (fragment): LacZα fragment of β-galactosidase; lacZ fragment
   7505..7521    +  protein_bind   lac operator: The lac repressor binds to the lac operator to inhibit transcription in E. coli. This inhibition can be relieved by adding lactose or isopropyl-β-D-thiogalactopyranoside (IPTG). lac repressor encoded by lacI
>Addgene plasmid #157142 | pD649-HAsp-PILRA-COMP5AP-AviTag-9xHis | addgene full sequence | sequence record 401012 | Addgene NGS Result
GGCATTGATTATTGACTAGTTATTAATAGTAATCAATTACGGGGTCATTAGTTCATAGCCCATATATGGA
GTTCCGCGTTACATAACTTACGGTAAATGGCCCGCCTGGCTGACCGCCCAACGACCCCCGCCCATTGACG
TCAATAATGACGTATGTTCCCATAGTAACGCCAATAGGGACTTTCCATTGACGTCAATGGGTGGAGTATT
TACGGTAAACTGCCCACTTGGCAGTACATCAAGTGTATCATATGCCAAGTACGCCCCCTATTGACGTCAA
TGACGGTAAATGGCCCGCCTGGCATTATGCCCAGTACATGACCTTATGGGACTTTCCTACTTGGCAGTAC
ATCTACGTATTAGTCATCGCTATTACCATGGTGATGCGGTTTTGGCAGTACATCAATGGGCGTGGATAGC
GGTTTGACTCACGGGGATTTCCAAGTCTCCACCCCATTGACGTCAATGGGAGTTTGTTTTGGCACCAAAA
TCAACGGGACTTTCCAAAATGTCGTAACAACTCCGCCCCATTGACGCAAATGGGCGGTAGGCGTGTACGG
TGGGAGGTCTATATAAGCAGAGCTCGTTTAGTGAACCGTCAGATCGCCTGGAGACGCCATCCACGCTGTT
TTGACCTCCATAGAAGACACCGGGACCGATCCAGCCTCCGCGGCCGGGAACGGTGCATTGGAACGCGGAT
TCCCCGTGCCAAGAGTGACGTAAGTACCGCCTATAGAGTCTATAGGCCCACCCCCTTGGCTTCGTTAGAA
CGCGGCTACAATTAATACATAACCTTATGTATCATACACATACGATTTAGGTGACACTATAGAATAACAT
CCACTTTGCCTTTCTCTCCACAGGTGTCCACTCCCAGGTCCAACTGCACCTCGGTTCTATCGAAAACGCG
CCTGCTAGCGCCACCATGAAGACCATCATTGCCCTGAGCTACATCTTCTGCCTGGTGTTCGCTGCGGCCG
CCCAACCTTCTGGATCTACTGGCTCTGGCCCTAGCTACCTGTATGGCGTGACACAGCCTAAGCACCTGTC
TGCCTCTATGGGCGGCAGCGTGGAAATCCCCTTCAGCTTCTACTACCCCTGGGAACTCGCCACAGCTCCT
GATGTGCGGATCTCTTGGAGAAGAGGCCACTTCCACCGGCAGAGCTTCTACAGCACAAGACCACCTAGCA
TCCACAAGGACTACGTGAACCGGCTGTTCCTGAACTGGACCGAGGGCCAGAAGTCCGGCTTCCTGAGAAT
CAGCAACCTGCAGAAACAGGACCAGAGCGTGTACTTCTGCAGAGTGGAACTGGACACCAGAAGCAGCGGT
AGACAGCAGTGGCAGAGCATCGAGGGCACCAAGCTGTCTATCACCCAGGCCGTGACCACCACAACACAGA
GGCCTAGCAGCATGACCACAACATGGCGGCTGAGCAGCACCACAACCACAACAGGCCTGAGAGTGACCCA
GGGCAAGAGAAGAAGCGACAGCTGGCACATCAGCCTGGAAACCGCTGGCGCGCCGGAAGATCAAGTTGAT
CCAAGATTGATTGATGGCAAGGGCGGATCTCTGGAGGTGCTGTTCCAGGGACCAGGCGGAAGCGGCAATC
CCGGCGGCGATCTGGCCCCCCAGATGCTGCGCGAGCTGCAGGAGACCAATGCCGCCCTGCAGGACGTGCG
CGAGCTGCTGCGCCACCGCGTGAAGGAGATCACCTTCCTGAAGAACACCGTGATGGAGTGCGACGCCTGC
GGTATGCAGCCCTCTAGAGGCTCCGGCTCCATCATCCCAGTTGAGGAGGAGAACCCGGACTTCTGGAACC
GCGAGGCAGCCGAGGCCCTGGGTGCCGCCAAGAAGCTGCAGCCTGCACAGACAGCCGCCAAGAACCTCAT
CATCTTCCTGGGCGATGGGATGGGGGTGTCTACGGTGACAGCTGCCAGGATCCTAAAAGGGCAGAAGAAG
GACAAACTGGGGCCTGAGATACCCCTGGCCATGGACCGCTTCCCATATGTGGCTCTGTCCAAGACATACA
ATGTAGACAAACATGTGCCAGACAGTGGAGCCACAGCCACGGCCTACCTGTGCGGGGTCAAGGGCAACTT
CCAGACCATTGGCTTGAGTGCAGCCGCCCGCTTTAACCAGTGCAACACGACACGCGGCAACGAGGTCATC
TCCGTGATGAATCGGGCCAAGAAAGCAGGGAAGTCAGTGGGAGTGGTAACCACCACACGAGTGCAGCACG
CCTCGCCAGCCGGCACCTACGCCCACACGGTGAACCGCAACTGGTACTCGGACGCCGACGTGCCTGCCTC
GGCCCGCCAGGAGGGGTGCCAGGACATCGCTACGCAGCTCATCTCCAACATGGACATTGACGTGATCCTA
GGTGGAGGCCGAAAGTACATGTTTCGCATGGGAACCCCAGACCCTGAGTACCCAGATGACTACAGCCAAG
GTGGGACCAGGCTGGACGGGAAGAATCTGGTGCAGGAATGGCTGGCGAAGCGCCAGGGTGCCCGGTATGT
GTGGAACCGCACTGAGCTCATGCAGGCTTCCCTGGACCCGTCTGTGACCCATCTCATGGGTCTCTTTGAG
CCTGGAGACATGAAATACGAGATCCACCGAGACTCCACACTGGACCCCTCCCTGATGGAGATGACAGAGG
CTGCCCTGCGCCTGCTGAGCAGGAACCCCCGCGGCTTCTTCCTCTTCGTGGAGGGTGGTCGCATCGACCA
TGGTCATCATGAAAGCAGGGCTTACCGGGCACTGACTGAGACGATCATGTTCGACGACGCCATTGAGAGG
GCGGGCCAGCTCACCAGCGAGGAGGACACGCTGAGCCTCGTCACTGCCGACCACTCCCACGTCTTCTCCT
TCGGAGGCTACCCCCTGCGAGGGAGCTCCATCTTCGGGCTGGCCCCTGGCAAGGCCCGGGACAGGAAGGC
CTACACGGTCCTCCTATACGGAAACGGTCCAGGCTATGTGCTCAAGGACGGCGCCCGGCCGGATGTTACC
GAGAGCGAGAGCGGGAGCCCCGAGTATCGGCAGCAGTCAGCAGTGCCCCTGGACGAAGAGACCCACGCAG
GCGAGGACGTGGCGGTGTTCGCGCGCGGCCCGCAGGCGCACCTGGTTCACGGCGTGCAGGAGCAGACCTT
CATAGCGCACGTCATGGCCTTCGCCGCCTGCCTGGAGCCCTACACCGCCTGCGACCTGGCGCCCCCCGCC
GGCACCACCGACGCCGCGCACCCGGGTGGCGGAGGACTGAACGACATCTTCGAGGCTCAGAAAATCGAAT
GGCACGAACATCACCATCACCATCACCATCACCATTAAGGCCGGCCTGTAGTCACTGGCACAACGCGTTA
CCCGGTAAGCCAATCGGGTATACACGGTCGTCATACTGCAGACAGGGTTCTTCTACTTTGCAAGATAGTC
TTGAGTAGTAAAATAAATAGATAGAGAAAATCAGCCTCGACTGTGCCTTCTAGTTGCCAGCCATCTGTTG
TTTGCCCCTCCCCCGTGCCTTCCTTGACCCTGGAAGGTGCCACTCCCACTGTCCTTTCCTAATAAAATGA
GGAAATTGCATCACAACACTCAACCCTATCTCGGTCTATTCTTTTGATTTATAAGGGATTTTGCCGATTT
CGGCCTATTGGTTAAAAAATGAGCTGATTTAACAAAAATTTAACGCGAATTAATTCTGTGGAATGTGTGT
CAGTTAGGGTGTGGAAAGTCCCCAGGCTCCCCAGCAGGCAGAAGTATGCAAAGCATGCATCTCAATTAGT
CAGCAACCAGGTGTGGAAAGTCCCCAGGCTCCCCAGCAGGCAGAAGTATGCAAAGCATGCATCTCAATTA
GTCAGCAACCATAGTCCCGCCCCTAACTCCGCCCATCCCGCCCCTAACTCCGCCCAGTTCCGCCCATTCT
CCGCCCCATGGCTGACTAATTTTTTTTATTTATGCAGAGGCCGAGGCCGCCTCTGCCTCTGAGCTATTCC
AGAAGTAGTGAGGAGGCTTTTTTGGAGGCCTAGGCTTTTGCAAAAAGCTCCCGGGAGCTTGTATATCCAT
TTTCGGATCTGATCAGCACGTGTTGACAATTAATCATCGGCATAGTATATCGGCATAGTATAATACGACA
AGGTGAGGAACTAAACCATGACCGAGTACAAGCCCACGGTGCGCCTCGCCACCCGCGACGACGTCCCCAG
GGCCGTACGCACCCTCGCCGCCGCGTTCGCCGACTACCCCGCCACGCGCCACACCGTCGATCCGGACCGC
CACATCGAGCGGGTCACCGAGCTGCAAGAACTCTTCCTCACGCGCGTCGGGCTCGACATCGGCAAGGTGT
GGGTCGCGGACGACGGCGCCGCGGTGGCGGTCTGGACCACGCCGGAGAGCGTCGAAGCGGGGGCGGTGTT
CGCCGAGATCGGCCCGCGCATGGCCGAGTTGAGCGGTTCCCGGCTGGCCGCGCAGCAACAGATGGAAGGC
CTCCTGGCGCCGCACCGGCCCAAGGAGCCCGCGTGGTTCCTGGCCACCGTCGGCGTCTCGCCCGACCACC
AGGGCAAGGGTCTGGGCAGCGCCGTCGTGCTCCCCGGAGTGGAGGCGGCCGAGCGCGCCGGGGTGCCCGC
CTTCCTGGAGACATCCGCGCCCCGCAACCTCCCCTTCTACGAGCGGCTCGGCTTCACCGTCACCGCCGAC
GTCGAGGTGCCCGAAGGACCGCGCACCTGGTGCATGACCCGCAAGCCCGGTGCCTGACACGTGCTACGAG
ATTTCGATTCCACCGCCGCCTTCTATGAAAGGTTGGGCTTCGGAATCGTTTTCCGGGACGCCGGCTGGAT
GATCCTCCAGCGCGGGGATCTCATGCTGGAGTTCTTCGCCCACCCCAACTTGTTTATTGCAGCTTATAAT
GGTTACAAATAAAGCAATAGCATCACAAATTTCACAAATAAAGCATTTTTTTCACTGCATTCTAGTTGTG
GTTTGTCCAAACTCATCAATGTATCTTATCATGTCTGTATACCGTCGACCTCTAGCTAGAGCTTGGCGTA
ATCATGGTCATTACCAATGCTTAATCAGTGAGGCACCTATCTCAGCGATCTGTCTATTTCGTTCATCCAT
AGTTGCCTGACTCCCCGTCGTGTAGATAACTACGATACGGGAGGGCTTACCATCTGGCCCCAGCGCTGCG
ATGATACCGCGAGAACCACGCTCACCGGCTCCGGATTTATCAGCAATAAACCAGCCAGCCGGAAGGGCCG
AGCGCAGAAGTGGTCCTGCAACTTTATCCGCCTCCATCCAGTCTATTAATTGTTGCCGGGAAGCTAGAGT
AAGTAGTTCGCCAGTTAATAGTTTGCGCAACGTTGTTGCCATCGCTACAGGCATCGTGGTGTCACGCTCG
TCGTTTGGTATGGCTTCATTCAGCTCCGGTTCCCAACGATCAAGGCGAGTTACATGATCCCCCATGTTGT
GCAAAAAAGCGGTTAGCTCCTTCGGTCCTCCGATCGTTGTCAGAAGTAAGTTGGCCGCAGTGTTATCACT
CATGGTTATGGCAGCACTGCATAATTCTCTTACTGTCATGCCATCCGTAAGATGCTTTTCTGTGACTGGT
GAGTACTCAACCAAGTCATTCTGAGAATAGTGTATGCGGCGACCGAGTTGCTCTTGCCCGGCGTCAATAC
GGGATAATACCGCGCCACATAGCAGAACTTTAAAAGTGCTCATCATTGGAAAACGTTCTTCGGGGCGAAA
ACTCTCAAGGATCTTACCGCTGTTGAGATCCAGTTCGATGTAACCCACTCGTGCACCCAACTGATCTTCA
GCATCTTTTACTTTCACCAGCGTTTCTGGGTGAGCAAAAACAGGAAGGCAAAATGCCGCAAAAAAGGGAA
TAAGGGCGACACGGAAATGTTGAATACTCATATTCTTCCTTTTTCAATATTATTGAAGCATTTATCAGGG
TTATTGTCTCATGAGCGGATACATATTTGAATGTATTTAGAAAAATAAACAAATAGGGGTCAGTGTTACA
ACCAATTAACCAATTCTGAACATTATCGCGAGCCCATTTATACCTGAATATGGCTCATAACACCCCTTGC
TCATGACCAAAATCCCTTAACGTGAGTTACGCGCGCGTCGTTCCACTGAGCGTCAGACCCCGTAGAAAAG
ATCAAAGGATCTTCTTGAGATCCTTTTTTTCTGCGCGTAATCTGCTGCTTGCAAACAAAAAAACCACCGC
TACCAGCGGTGGTTTGTTTGCCGGATCAAGAGCTACCAACTCTTTTTCCGAAGGTAACTGGCTTCAGCAG
AGCGCAGATACCAAATACTGTTCTTCTAGTGTAGCCGTAGTTAGCCCACCACTTCAAGAACTCTGTAGCA
CCGCCTACATACCTCGCTCTGCTAATCCTGTTACCAGTGGCTGCTGCCAGTGGCGATAAGTCGTGTCTTA
CCGGGTTGGACTCAAGACGATAGTTACCGGATAAGGCGCAGCGGTCGGGCTGAACGGGGGGTTCGTGCAC
ACAGCCCAGCTTGGAGCGAACGACCTACACCGAACTGAGATACCTACAGCGTGAGCTATGAGAAAGCGCC
ACGCTTCCCGAAGGGAGAAAGGCGGACAGGTATCCGGTAAGCGGCAGGGTCGGAACAGGAGAGCGCACGA
GGGAGCTTCCAGGGGGAAACGCCTGGTATCTTTATAGTCCTGTCGGGTTTCGCCACCTCTGACTTGAGCG
TCGATTTTTGTGATGCTCGTCAGGGGGGCGGAGCCTATGGAAAAACGCCAGCAACGCGGCCTTTTTACGG
TTCCTGGCCTTTTGCTGGCCTTTTGCTCACATGTTCTTTCCTGCGTTATCCCCTGATTCTGTGGATAACC
GTATTACCGCCTTTGAGTGAGCTGATACCGCTCGCCGCAGCCGAACGACCGAGCGCAGCGAGTCAGTGAG
CGAGGAAGCGGAAGGCGAGAGTAGGGAACTGCCAGGCATCAAACTAAGCAGAAGGCCCCTGACGGATGGC
CTTTTTGCGTTTCTACAAACTCTTTCTGTGTTGTAAAACGACGGCCAGTCTTAAGCTCGGGCCCCCTGGG
CGGTTCTGATAACGAGTAATCGTTAATCCGCAAATAACGTAAAAACCCGCTTCGGCGGGTTTTTTTATGG
GGGGAGTTTAGGGAAAGAGCATTTGTCAGAATATTTAAGGGCGCCTGTCACTTTGCTTGATATATGAGAA
TTATTTAACCTTATAAATGAGAAAAAAGCAACGCACTTTAAATAAGATACGTTGCTTTTTCGATTGATGA
ACACCTATAATTAAACTATTCATCTATTATTTATGATTTTTTGTATATACAATATTTCTAGTTTGTTAAA
GAGAATTAAGAAAATAAATCTCGAAAATAATAAAGGGAAAATCAGTTTTTGATATCAAAATTATACATGT
CAACGATAATACAAAATATAATACAAACTATAAGATGTTATCAGTATTTATTATCATTTAGAATAAATTT
TGTGTCGCCCTTAATTGTGAGCGGATAACAATTACGAGCTTCATGCACAGTGGCGTTGACTCAATATTGG
CCATTAGCCATATTATTCATTGGTTATATAGCATAAATCAATATTGGCTATTGGCCATTGCATACGTTGT
ATCTATATCATAATATGTACATTTATATTGGCTCATGTCCAATATGACCGCCATGTT
