>Addgene plasmid #157142 | pD649-HAsp-PILRA-COMP5AP-AviTag-9xHis | depositor partial sequence | sequence record 303394 | insert (extracellular domain)
CAACCTTCTGGATCTACTGGCTCTGGCCCTAGCTACCTGTATGGCGTGACACAGCCTAAGCACCTGTCTG
CCTCTATGGGCGGCAGCGTGGAAATCCCCTTCAGCTTCTACTACCCCTGGGAACTCGCCACAGCTCCTGA
TGTGCGGATCTCTTGGAGAAGAGGCCACTTCCACCGGCAGAGCTTCTACAGCACAAGACCACCTAGCATC
CACAAGGACTACGTGAACCGGCTGTTCCTGAACTGGACCGAGGGCCAGAAGTCCGGCTTCCTGAGAATCA
GCAACCTGCAGAAACAGGACCAGAGCGTGTACTTCTGCAGAGTGGAACTGGACACCAGAAGCAGCGGTAG
ACAGCAGTGGCAGAGCATCGAGGGCACCAAGCTGTCTATCACCCAGGCCGTGACCACCACAACACAGAGG
CCTAGCAGCATGACCACAACATGGCGGCTGAGCAGCACCACAACCACAACAGGCCTGAGAGTGACCCAGG
GCAAGAGAAGAAGCGACAGCTGGCACATCAGCCTGGAAACCGCT
